>Addgene plasmid #57537 | mGeos2-VEMS-Actin-C-18 | addgene full sequence | sequence record 217995 | Addgene NGS Result
CATGTTCTTTCCTGCGTTATCCCCTGATTCTGTGGATAACCGTATTACCGCCATGCATTAGTTATTAATA
GTAATCAATTACGGGGTCATTAGTTCATAGCCCATATATGGAGTTCCGCGTTACATAACTTACGGTAAAT
GGCCCGCCTGGCTGACCGCCCAACGACCCCCGCCCATTGACGTCAATAATGACGTATGTTCCCATAGTAA
CGCCAATAGGGACTTTCCATTGACGTCAATGGGTGGAGTATTTACGGTAAACTGCCCACTTGGCAGTACA
TCAAGTGTATCATATGCCAAGTACGCCCCCTATTGACGTCAATGACGGTAAATGGCCCGCCTGGCATTAT
GCCCAGTACATGACCTTATGGGACTTTCCTACTTGGCAGTACATCTACGTATTAGTCATCGCTATTACCA
TGGTGATGCGGTTTTGGCAGTACATCAATGGGCGTGGATAGCGGTTTGACTCACGGGGATTTCCAAGTCT
CCACCCCATTGACGTCAATGGGAGTTTGTTTTGGCACCAAAATCAACGGGACTTTCCAAAATGTCGTAAC
AACTCCGCCCCATTGACGCAAATGGGCGGTAGGCGTGTACGGTGGGAGGTCTATATAAGCAGAGCTGGTT
TAGTGAACCGTCAGATCCGCTAGCGCTACCGGTCGCCACCATGAGTGCGATTAAGCCAGACATGAAGATC
AAACTCCGTATGGAAGGCAACGTAAACGGGCACCACTTTGTGATCGACGGAGATGGTACAGGCAAGCCTT
TTGAGGGAAAACAGAGTATGGATCTTGAAGTCAAAGAGGGCGGACCTCTGCCTTTTGCCTTTGATATCCT
GACCACTGCATTCATGTACGGCAACAGGGTATTCGCCAAATATCCAGACAACATACAAGACTATTTTAAG
CAGTCGTTTCCTAAGGGGTATTCGTGGGAACGAAGCTTGACTTTCGAAGACGGGGGCATTTGCAACGCCA
GAAACGACATAACAATGGAAGGGGACACTTTCTATAATAAAGTTCGATTTTATGGTACCAACTTTCCCGC
CAATGGTCCAGTTATGCAGAAGAAGACGCTGAAATGGGAGCCCTCCACTGAGAAAATGTATGTGCGTGAT
GGAGTGCTGACGGGTGATGTAGAGATGGCTTTGTTGCTTGAAGGAAATGCCCATTACCGATGTGACTCCA
GAACTACTTACAAAGCTAAGGAGAAGGGTGTCAAGTTACCAGGCGCCCACTTTGTGGACCACTGCATTGA
GATTTTAAGCCATGACAAAGATTACAACAAGGTTAAGCTGTATGAGCATGCTGTTGCTCATTCTGGATTG
CCTGACAATGCCAGACGATCCGGACTCAGATCTGGCAGCGGTGGAGGCAGCGCATCCGGCGGAAGCGGAA
GCGATGATGATATCGCCGCGCTCGTCGTCGACAACGGCTCCGGCATGTGCAAGGCCGGCTTCGCGGGCGA
CGATGCCCCCCGGGCCGTCTTCCCCTCCATCGTGGGGCGCCCCAGGCACCAGGGCGTGATGGTGGGCATG
GGTCAGAAGGATTCCTATGTGGGCGACGAGGCCCAGAGCAAGAGAGGCATCCTCACCCTGAAGTACCCCA
TCGAGCACGGCATCGTCACCAACTGGGACGACATGGAGAAAATCTGGCACCACACCTTCTACAATGAGCT
GCGTGTGGCTCCCGAGGAGCACCCCGTGCTGCTGACCGAGGCCCCCCTGAACCCCAAGGCCAACCGCGAG
AAGATGACCCAGATCATGTTTGAGACCTTCAACACCCCAGCCATGTACGTTGCTATCCAGGCTGTGCTAT
CCCTGTACGCCTCTGGCCGTACCACTGGCATCGTGATGGACTCCGGTGACGGGGTCACCCACACTGTGCC
CATCTACGAGGGGTATGCCCTCCCCCATGCCATCCTGCGTCTGGACCTGGCTGGCCGGGACCTGACTGAC
TACCTCATGAAGATCCTCACCGAGCGCGGCTACAGCTTCACCACCACGGCCGAGCGGGAAATCGTGCGTG
ACATTAAGGAGAAGCTGTGCTACGTCGCCCTGGACTTCGAGCAAGAGATGGCCACGGCTGCTTCCAGCTC
CTCCCTGGAGAAGAGCTACGAGCTGCCTGACGGCCAGGTCATCACCATTGGCAATGAGCGGTTCCGCTGC
CCTGAGGCACTCTTCCAGCCTTCCTTCCTGGGCATGGAGTCCTGTGGCATCCACGAAACTACCTTCAACT
CCATCATGAAGTGTGACGTGGACATCCGCAAAGACCTGTACGCCAACACAGTGCTGTCTGGCGGCACCAC
CATGTACCCTGGCATTGCCGACAGGATGCAGAAGGAGATCACTGCCCTGGCACCCAGCACAATGAAGATC
AAGATCATTGCTCCTCCTGAGCGCAAGTACTCCGTGTGGATCGGCGGCTCCATCCTGGCCTCGCTGTCCA
CCTTCCAGCAGATGTGGATCAGCAAGCAGGAGTATGACGAGTCCGGCCCCTCCATCGTCCACCGCAAATG
CTTCTAGGGATCCACCGGATCTAGATAACTGATCATAATCAGCCATACCACATTTGTAGAGGTTTTACTT
GCTTTAAAAAACCTCCCACACCTCCCCCTGAACCTGAAACATAAAATGAATGCAATTGTTGTTGTTAACT
TGTTTATTGCAGCTTATAATGGTTACAAATAAAGCAATAGCATCACAAATTTCACAAATAAAGCATTTTT
TTCACTGCATTCTAGTTGTGGTTTGTCCAAACTCATCAATGTATCTTAAGGCGTAAATTGTAAGCGTTAA
TATTTTGTTAAAATTCGCGTTAAATTTTTGTTAAATCAGCTCATTTTTTAACCAATAGGCCGAAATCGGC
AAAATCCCTTATAAATCAAAAGAATAGACCGAGATAGGGT
[37 nt withheld, positions 2911-2947]
AAAGAACGTGGACTCCAACGTCAAAGG
[49 nt withheld, positions 2975-3023]
T
[91 nt withheld, positions 3025-3115]
G
[124 nt withheld, positions 3117-3240]
CAGGTGGCACTTTTCGGGGAAATGTGCGCGGAACCCCTATTTGTTTATTTTTCTAAATACATTCAAATAT
GTATCCGCTCATGAGACAATAACCCTGATAAATGCTTCAATAATATTGAAAAAGGAAGAGTCCTGAGGCG
GAAAGAACCAGCTGTGGAATGTGTGTCAGTTAGGGTGTGGAAAGTCCCCAGGCTCCCCAGCAGGCAGAAG
TATGCAAAGCATGCATCTCAATTAGTCAGCAACCATAGTCCCGCCCCTAACTCCGCCCATCCCGCCCCTA
ACTCCGCCCAGTTCCGCCCATTCTCCGCCCCATGGCTGACTAATTTTTTTTATTTATGCAGAGGCCGAGG
CCGCCTCGGCCTCTGAGCTATTCCAGAAGTAGTGAGGAGGCTTTTTTGGAGGCCTAGGCTTTTGCAAAGA
TCGATCAAGAGACAGGATGAGGATCGTTTCGCATGATTGAACAAGATGGATTGCACGCAGGTTCTCCGGC
CGCTTGGGTGGAGAGGCTATTCGGCTATGACTGGGCACAACAGACAATCGGCTGCTCTGATGCCGCCGTG
TTCCGGCTGTCAGCGCAGGGGCGCCCGGTTCTTTTTGTCAAGACCGACCTGTCCGGTGCCCTGAATGAAC
TGCAAGACGAGGCAGCGCGGCTATCGTGGCTGGCCACGACGGGCGTTCCTTGCGCAGCTGTGCTCGACGT
TGTCACTGAAGCGGGAAGGGACTGGCTGCTATTGGGCGAAGTGCCGGGGCAGGATCTCCTGTCATCTCAC
CTTGCTCCTGCCGAGAAAGTATCCATCATGGCTGATGCAATGCGGCGGCTGCATACGCTTGATCCGGCTA
CCTGCCCATTCGACCACCAAGCGAAACATCGCATCGAGCGAGCACGTACTCGGATGGAAGCCGGTCTTGT
CGATCAGGATGATCTGGACGAAGAGCATCAGGGGCTCGCGCCAGCCGAACTGTTCGCCAGGCTCAAGGCG
AGCATGCCCGACGGCGAGGATCTCGTCGTGACCCATGGCGATGCCTGCTTGCCGAATATCATGGTGGAAA
ATGGCCGCTTTTCTGGATTCATCGACTGTGGCCGGCTGGGTGTGGCGGACCGCTATCAGGACATAGCGTT
GGCTACCCGTGATATTGCTGAAGAGCTTGGCGGCGAATGGGCTGACCGCTTCCTCGTGCTTTACGGTATC
GCCGCTCCCGATTCGCAGCGCATCGCCTTCTATCGCCTTCTTGACGAGTTCTTCTGAGCGGGACTCTGGG
GTTCGAAATGACCGACCAAGCGACGCCCAACCTGCCATCACGAGATTTCGATTCCACCGCCGCCTTCTAT
GAAAGGTTGGGCTTCGGAATCGTTTTCCGGGACGCCGGCTGGATGATCCTCCAGCGCGGGGATCTCATGC
TGGAGTTCTTCGCCCACCCTAGGGGGAGGCTAACTGAAACACGGAAGGAGACAATACCGGAAGGAACCCG
CGCTATGACGGCAATAAAAAGACAGAATAAAACGCACGGTGTTGGGTCGTTTGTTCATAAACGCGGGGTT
CGGTCCCAGGGCTGGCACTCTGTCGATACCCCACCGAGACCCCATTGGGGCCAATACGCCCGCGTTTCTT
CCTTTTCCCCACCCCACCCCCCAAGTTCGGGTGAAGGCCCAGGGCTCGCAGCCAACGTCGGGGCGGCAGG
CCCTGCCATAGCCTCAGGTTACTCATATATACTTTAGATTGATTTAAAACTTCATTTTTAATTTAAAAGG
ATCTAGGTGAAGATCCTTTTTGATAATCTCATGACCAAAATCCCTTAACGTGAGTTTTCGTTCCACTGAG
CGTCAGACCCCGTAGAAAAGATCAAAGGATCTTCTTGAGATCCTTTTTTTCTGCGCGTAATCTGCTGCTT
GCAAACAAAAAAACCACCGCTACCAGCGGTGGTTTGTTTGCCGGATCAAGAGCTACCAACTCTTTTTCCG
AAGGTAACTGGCTTCAGCAGAGCGCAGATACCAAATACTGTTCTTCTAGTGTAGCCGTAGTTAGGCCACC
ACTTCAAGAACTCTGTAGCACCGCCTACATACCTCGCTCTGCTAATCCTGTTACCAGTGGCTGCTGCCAG
TGGCGATAAGTCGTGTCTTACCGGGTTGGACTCAAGACGATAGTTACCGGATAAGGCGCAGCGGTCGGGC
TGAACGGGGGGTTCGTGCACACAGCCCAGCTTGGAGCGAACGACCTACACCGAACTGAGATACCTACAGC
GTGAGCTATGAGAAAGCGCCACGCTTCCCGAAGGGAGAAAGGCGGACAGGTATCCGGTAAGCGGCAGGGT
CGGAACAGGAGAGCGCACGAGGGAGCTTCCAGGGGGAAACGCCTGGTATCTTTATAGTCCTGTCGGGTTT
CGCCACCTCTGACTTGAGCGTCGATTTTTGTGATGCTCGTCAGGGGGGCGGAGCCTATGGAAAAACGCCA
GCAACGCGGCCTTTTTACGGTTCCTGGCCTTTTGCTGGCCTTTTGCTCA
Features (pLannotate 1.2.2; 15 found; start..end, strand, type, name):
      1..51      +  rep_origin     RSF ori (fragment): Plasmids containing the RSF 1030 origin of replication can be propagated in E. coli cells that contain additional plasmids with compatible origins.
    119..422     +  enhancer       CMV enhancer: human cytomegalovirus immediate early enhancer
    423..626     +  promoter       CMV promoter: human cytomegalovirus (CMV) immediate early promoter
    671..1349    +  CDS            Skylan-NS (fragment): truly monomeric reversibly photoswitchable fluorescent protein, suitable for nonlinear structured illumination microscopy (Zhang et al., 2016) mEos3.1 derivative that eliminates the green-to-red conversion
   1403..2524    +  CDS            ACTB: ACTB_BOVIN - Experimental evidence at protein level: Swiss-Prot protein existence level 1. Actin is a highly conserved protein that polymerizes to produce filaments that form cross-linked networks in the cytoplasm of cells. Actin exists in both monomeric (G-actin) and polymeric (F-actin) forms, both forms playing key functions, such as cell motility and contraction. In addition to their role in the cytoplasmic cytoskeleton, G- and F-actin also localize in the nucleus, and regulate gene transcription and motility and repair of damaged DNA. From Bos taurus (Bovine).
   2550..2634    +  CDS            large T antigen (fragment): large T antigen from SV40 (simian virus 40)
   2657..2778    +  polyA_signal   SV40 poly(A) signal: SV40 polyadenylation signal
   2812..3240    -  rep_origin     f1 ori (sequence partly withheld): f1 bacteriophage origin of replication; arrow indicates direction of (+) strand synthesis
   3267..3371    +  promoter       AmpR promoter: bla
   3440..3650    +  promoter       SV40 promoter: SV40 early promoter
   3693..4487    +  CDS            NeoR/KanR: aminoglycoside phosphotransferase from Tn5; aph(3')-II (or nptII); confers resistance to neomycin, kanamycin, and G418 (Geneticin®)
   4508..4660    +  CDS            ble (fragment): BLE_KLEPN - Experimental evidence at protein level: Swiss-Prot protein existence level 1. Binding protein with a strong affinity to the bleomycin family of antibiotics. Binds to CL990; an antimitotic-antibiotic compound. From Klebsiella pneumoniae.
   4719..4766    +  polyA_signal   HSV TK poly(A) signal: herpes simplex virus thymidine kinase polyadenylation signal (Cole and Stacy, 1985)
   4857..4873    -  polyA_signal   bGH poly(A) signal (fragment): bovine growth hormone polyadenylation signal
   5095..5683    +  rep_origin     ori: high-copy-number ColE1/pMB1/pBR322/pUC origin of replication
