[The description below was written by a language model from this plasmid's Addgene catalogue record and pLannotate feature annotations shown in this document.]
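Description:
mGeos2-VEMS-Actin-C-18 is a mammalian expression plasmid of about 5.7 kb, built on the mGeos2-VEMS-C1 backbone, a C1-style fluorescent protein fusion vector. It is maintained in E. coli at high copy from a ColE1/pUC-type origin and also carries an f1 phage origin. A single NeoR/KanR (Tn5 aminoglycoside phosphotransferase) gene provides both selections. A bacterial bla-type promoter drives it for kanamycin resistance in bacteria, and the SV40 early promoter drives it for G418 selection in transfected mammalian cells, with an HSV TK polyadenylation signal downstream. Several short annotations (RSF ori, ble, large T antigen and bGH poly(A) fragments) appear to be partial matches to backbone sequence rather than functional elements.

The payload is a fusion of the fluorescent protein mGeos2-VEMS to the N terminus of human beta-actin (ACTB). It is expressed from the human cytomegalovirus immediate early enhancer and promoter and terminated by the SV40 poly(A) signal. The annotation software labels the fluorescent protein as a fragment of Skylan-NS, an mEos3.1 derivative, which suggests that mGeos2-VEMS belongs to the same Eos-derived family. It matches the actin coding sequence to the bovine ACTB entry, as expected for such a highly conserved protein, whereas the catalogue lists the insert as human. A short gap between the two coding regions corresponds to a linker, and the "18" in the name probably refers to its length in amino acids, though the record does not say so. The record lists two excitation/emission pairs, 503/514 nm and 569/581 nm, indicating green and red emitting states. The construct is intended for labelling actin in mammalian cells for fluorescence imaging.
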