Addgene plasmid #57537: mGeos2-VEMS-Actin-C-18
Purpose: Localization: Actin, Excitation: 503 / 569, Emission: 514 / 581
Depositing lab: Michael Davidson. Depositing organization: Florida State University, Tallahassee.
Backbone
  Vector backbone: mGeos2-VEMS-C1
  Backbone size w/o insert (bp): 4750
  Vector type: Mammalian Expression
  Selectable markers: Neomycin (select with G418)
Growth in bacteria
  Bacterial resistance: Kanamycin, 50 μg/mL
  Growth temperature: 37°C
  Growth strain: DH5alpha
  Copy number: High Copy
Gene/Insert
  Gene/Insert name: Actin (alt name: NM_001101.3)
  Species: H. sapiens (human)
  Entrez Gene: ACTB (a.k.a. BKRNS, BNS, BRWS1, CSMH, DDS1, PS1TP5BP1, THC8)
  Promoter: CMV
  Tag / fusion protein: mGeos2-VEMS (N terminal on backbone)
  Cloning method: Unknown
  Sequencing primers: 5′ CMV-F; 3′ SV40pA-R
Terms and licenses: Academic/Nonprofit Terms; Industry Terms
Depositor comments: . Excitation = 503 / 569; Emission = 514 / 581
How to cite: mGeos2-VEMS-Actin-C-18 was a gift from Michael Davidson (Addgene plasmid # 57537 ; http://n2t.net/addgene:57537 ; RRID:Addgene_57537)
