>Addgene plasmid #57537 | mGeos2-VEMS-Actin-C-18 | depositor partial sequence | sequence record 88679 | insert sequence
ACATTGTCTAGTGACCGTCAGATCCGCTAGCGCTACCGGTCGCCACCATGAGTGCGATTAAGCCAGACAT
GAAGATCAAACTCCGTATGGAAGGCAACGTAAACGGGCACCACTTTGTGATCGACGGAGATGGTACAGGC
AAGCCTTTTGAGGGAAAACAGAGTATGGATCTTGAAGTCAAAGAGGGCGGACCTCTGCCTTTTGCCTTTG
ATATCCTGACCACTGCATTCATGTACGGCAACAGGGTATTCGCCAAATATCCAGACAACATACAAGACTA
TTTTAAGCAGTCGTTTCCTAAGGGGTATTCGTGGGAACGAAGCTTGACTTTCGAAGACGGGGGCATTTGC
AACGCCAGAAACGACATAACAATGGAAGGGGACACTTTCTATAATAAAGTTCGATTTTATGGTACCAACT
TTCCCGCCAATGGTCCAGTTATGCAGAAGAAGACGCTGAAATGGGAGCCCTCCACTGAGAAAATGTATGT
GCGTGATGGAGTGCTGACGGGTGATGTAGAGATGGCTTTGTTGCTTGAAGGAAATGCCCATTACCGATGT
GACTCCAGAACTACTTACAAAGCTAAGGAGAAGGGTGTCAAGTTACCAGGCGCCCACTTTGTGGACCACT
GCATTGAGATTTTAAGCCATGACAAAGATTACAACAAGGTTAAGCTGTATGAGCATGCTGTTGCTCATTC
TGGATTGCCTGACAATGCCAGACGATCCGGACTCAGATCTGGCAGCGGTGGAGGCAGCGCATCCGGCGGA
AGCGGAAGCGATGATGATATCGCCGCGCTCGTCGTCGACAACGGCTCCGGCATGTGCAAGGCCGGCTTCG
CGGGCGACGATGCCCCCCGGGCCGTCTTCCCCTCCATCGTGGGGCGCCCCAGGCACCAGGGCGTGATGGT
GGGCATGGGTCAGAAGGATTCCTATGTGGGCGACGAGGCCCAGAGCAAGAGAGGCATCCTCACCCTGAAG
TACCCCATCGAGCACGGCATCGTCACCAACTGGGACGACATGGAGAAATCTGGCACCACACCTTCTACAT
GAGC
