>Addgene plasmid #57537 | mGeos2-VEMS-Actin-C-18 | depositor partial sequence | sequence record 88680 | Insert sequence 2
CGATGATGATATCGCCCGCGCTCGTCGTCGACAACCGATCCGGCATGTGCAAGCGCTCGCGGGCGACGAT
GCCCCCGGGCGTCTCCCTCATCGTGGGGCGCGCAGGCACAGGGCGTGATGGTGGGCATGGGTCAGAAGGA
TCCTATGTGGGCGACGAGGCCCAGAGCAAGAGAGGCATCCTCACCTGAAGTACCCCATCGAGCACGGCAT
CGTCACCAACTGGGACGACATGGAGAAAATCTGGCACCACACCTTTCTACAATGAGCTGCGTGTGGCTCC
CGAGGAGCACCCCGTGCTGCTGACCGAGGCCCCCTGAACCCCAAGGCCAACCGCGAGAAGATGACCCAGA
TCATGTTTGAGACCTTCAACACCCCAGCCATGTACGTTGCTATCCAGGCTGTGCTATCCCTGTACGCCTC
TGGCCGTACCACTGGCATCGTGATGGACTCCGGTGACGGGGTCACCCACACTGTGCCCATCTACGAGGGG
TATGCCCTCCCCCATGCCATCCTGCGTCTGGACCTGGCTGGCCGGGACCTGACTGACTACCTCATGAAGA
TCCTCACCGAGCGCGGCTACAGCTTCACCACCACGGCCGAGCGGGAAATCGTGCGTGACATTAAGGAGAA
GCTGTGCTACGTCGCCCTGGACTTCGAGCAAGAGATGGCCACGGCTGCTTCCAGCTCCTCCCTGGAGAAG
AGCTACGAGCTGCCTGACGGCCAGGTCATCACCATTGGCAATGAGCGGTTCCGCTGCCCTGAGGCACTCT
TCCAGCCTTCCTTCCTGGGCATGGAGTCCTGTGGCATCCACGAAACTACCTTCAACTCCATCATGAAGTG
TGACGTGGACATCCGCAAAGACCTGTACGCCAACACAGTGCTGTCTGGCGGCACCACCATGTACCCTGGC
ATTGCCGACAGGATGCAGAAGGAGATCACTGCCCTGGCACCCAGCACAATGAAGATCAAGATCATTGCTC
CTCCTGAGCGCAAGTACTCCGTGTGGATCGGCGGCTCCATCCTGGCCTCGCTGTCCACCTTCCAGCAGAT
GTGGATCAGCAAGCAGGAGTATGACGAGTCCGGCCCCTCCATCGTCCACCGCAAATGCTTCTAGGGATCC
ACCGGATCTAGATAACTGATCATAATCAGCCATACCACATTTGTAGAAGATATCCC
